Addgene plasmid #141763: TFORF0945
Purpose: Lentiviral vector for overexpressing transcription factor ORFs with unique 24-bp barcodes. Barcodes facilitate identification of transcription factors in pooled screens.
Depositing lab: Feng Zhang. Depositing organization: Broad Institute. Publication: A transcription factor atlas of directed differentiation. Joung J, Ma S, Tay T, Geiger-Schuller KR, Kirchgatterer PC, Verdine VK, Guo B, Arias-Garcia MA, Allen WE, Singh A, Kuksenko O, Abudayyeh OO, Gootenberg JS, Fu Z, Macrae RK, Buenrostro JD, Regev A, Zhang F. Cell. 2023 Jan 5;186(1):209-229.e26. doi: 10.1016/j.cell.2022.11.026. PubMed 36608654.
Backbone
  Vector backbone: pLX_TRC317
  Backbone manufacturer: Broad Institute Genetic Perturbation Platform
  Backbone size w/o insert (bp): 8264
  Vector type: Mammalian Expression, Lentiviral
  Selectable markers: Puromycin
Growth in bacteria
  Bacterial resistance: Ampicillin, 100 μg/mL
  Growth temperature: 37°C
  Growth strain: NEB Stable
  Copy number: High Copy
Gene/Insert
  Gene/Insert name: LMO3
  Species: H. sapiens (human)
  Insert size (bp): 605
  Entrez Gene: LMO3 (a.k.a. RBTN3, RBTNL2, RHOM3, Rhom-3)
  Promoter: EF1a
  Cloning method: Unknown
  Sequencing primers: 5′ GGGTGGAGACTGAAGTTAGGCCAG; 3′ CACATAGCGTAAAAGGAGCAACATAG
Terms and licenses: Academic/Nonprofit Terms; Industry Terms: Not Available to Industry
Depositor comments: NM_001243613,ENST00000540445 . The transcription factor ORF portion of this plasmid was synthesized by Genewiz. Please test multiple small colonies in case of plasmid recombination. To make this collection available in a timely manner, a portion of this collection was not fully sequenced by Addgene. If an Addgene verified full plasmid sequence is not available, please contact us prior to placing an order to request the full sequence.
How to cite: TFORF0945 was a gift from Feng Zhang (Addgene plasmid # 141763 ; http://n2t.net/addgene:141763 ; RRID:Addgene_141763)
