[The description below was written by a language model from this plasmid's Addgene catalogue record and pLannotate feature annotations shown in this document.]
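Description:
TFORF0945 is a lentiviral mammalian expression plasmid built on the pLX_TRC317 backbone and carrying the human LMO3 open reading frame, one member of a barcoded transcription factor ORF collection. It is propagated in E. coli through a high-copy ColE1/pUC-type origin with ampicillin selection (AmpR), and the bacterial backbone also contains an f1 origin plus remnants of a lac/lacZα cloning region flanked by T7 and T3 promoters. The depositor notes that the plasmid can recombine, as is common for LTR-containing vectors, and that the ORF portion was made by gene synthesis.

The viral portion has a third-generation, self-inactivating layout. An RSV promoter drives a truncated HIV-1 5' LTR, followed by the Ψ packaging signal with a gag fragment, the Rev response element for Rev-dependent nuclear export of the genomic RNA, a cPPT/CTS, and a ΔU3 3' LTR followed by an SV40 polyadenylation signal. Two expression units lie between the LTRs. An SV40 early promoter/origin segment sits upstream of the puromycin N-acetyltransferase gene, allowing selection of transduced cells. The strong constitutive EF-1α promoter drives LMO3, with a WPRE downstream to enhance transcript stability and expression.

According to the record, each construct in the collection carries a unique 24-bp barcode so that the transcription factor can be identified in pooled overexpression screens. The barcode is not annotated in the feature table, so its position is not stated. The short U6 promoter fragment called between the ORF and the WPRE is probably residual backbone sequence rather than a functional unit. The annotated LMO3 coding match (about 500 bp) is somewhat shorter than the 605 bp listed for the insert, and the record does not explain the difference.
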