Features (pLannotate 1.2.2; 31 found; start..end, strand, type, name):
      5..231     +  promoter       RSV promoter: Rous sarcoma virus enhancer/promoter
    232..412     +  LTR            5' LTR (truncated): truncated 5' long terminal repeat (LTR) from HIV-1
    459..584     +  misc_feature   HIV-1 Ψ: packaging signal of human immunodeficiency virus type 1
    568..931     +  CDS            HIV-1 gag (fragment): gag protein from human immunodeficiency virus 1; gag
   1077..1310    +  misc_feature   RRE: The Rev response element (RRE) of HIV-1 allows for Rev-dependent mRNA export from the nucleus to the cytoplasm.
   1687..1713    +  CDS            Rev (fragment): human immunodeficiency virus 1 (HIV-1) Rev protein; rev; enhances nuclear export of unspliced and incompletely spliced viral mRNAs
   1720..1743    +  promoter       SV40 promoter (fragment): SV40 early promoter
   1744..1815    +  promoter       SV40 promoter (fragment): SV40 enhancer and early promoter
   1839..1974    +  rep_origin     SV40 ori: SV40 origin of replication
   2020..2616    +  CDS            PuroR (fragment): puromycin N-acetyltransferase; pac from Streptomyces; confers resistance to puromycin
   2665..2782    +  misc_feature   cPPT/CTS: central polypurine tract and central termination sequence of HIV-1
   2847..2913    +  CDS            small t antigen (fragment): SV40 (simian virus 40) small t antigen
   2920..4098    +  promoter       EF-1α promoter: strong constitutive promoter for human elongation factor EF-1α
   4115..4615    +  CDS            LMO3: LMO3_HUMAN - Also known as RBTN3, RBTNL2, RHOM3. Experimental evidence at protein level: Swiss-Prot protein existence level 1. From Homo sapiens (Human).
   4631..4684    +  promoter       U6 promoter (fragment): RNA polymerase III promoter for human U6 snRNA
   4726..5314    +  misc_feature   WPRE: woodchuck hepatitis virus posttranscriptional regulatory element
   5365..5384    +  misc_feature   cPPT/CTS (fragment): central polypurine tract and central termination sequence of HIV-1
   5386..5619    +  LTR            3' LTR (ΔU3): self-inactivating 3' long terminal repeat (LTR) from HIV-1
   5697..5818    +  polyA_signal   SV40 poly(A) signal: SV40 polyadenylation signal
   5858..5993    +  rep_origin     SV40 ori: SV40 origin of replication
   6014..6032    -  promoter       T7 promoter: promoter for bacteriophage T7 RNA polymerase
   6040..6195    +  CDS            lacZα (fragment): LacZα fragment of β-galactosidase; lacZ fragment
   6200..6628    +  rep_origin     f1 ori (sequence partly withheld): f1 bacteriophage origin of replication; arrow indicates direction of (+) strand synthesis
   6681..6785    +  promoter       AmpR promoter: bla
   6786..7646    +  CDS            AmpR: β-lactamase; bla; confers resistance to ampicillin, carbenicillin, and related antibiotics
   7817..8405    +  rep_origin     ori: high-copy-number ColE1/pMB1/pBR322/pUC origin of replication
   8588..8680    +  CDS            lacI (fragment): lac repressor; lacI; The lac repressor binds to the lac operator to inhibit transcription in E. coli. This inhibition can be relieved by adding lactose or isopropyl-β-D-thiogalactopyranoside (IPTG).
   8693..8714    +  protein_bind   CAP binding site: CAP binding activates transcription in the presence of cAMP. E. coli catabolite activator protein
   8729..8759    +  promoter       lac promoter: promoter for the E. coli lac operon
   8767..8783    +  protein_bind   lac operator: The lac repressor binds to the lac operator to inhibit transcription in E. coli. This inhibition can be relieved by adding lactose or isopropyl-β-D-thiogalactopyranoside (IPTG). lac repressor encoded by lacI
   8828..8846    +  promoter       T3 promoter: promoter for bacteriophage T3 RNA polymerase
>Addgene plasmid #141763 | TFORF0945 | addgene full sequence | sequence record 415098 | Addgene NGS Result
TTAATGTAGTCTTATGCAATACTCTTGTAGTCTTGCAACATGGTAACGATGAGTTAGCAACATGCCTTAC
AAGGAGAGAAAAAGCACCGTGCATGCCGATTGGTGGAAGTAAGGTGGTACGATCGTGCCTTATTAGGAAG
GCAACAGACGGGTCTGACATGGATTGGACGAACCACTGAATTGCCGCATTGCAGAGATATTGTATTTAAG
TGCCTAGCTCGATACATAAACGGGTCTCTCTGGTTAGACCAGATCTGAGCCTGGGAGCTCTCTGGCTAAC
TAGGGAACCCACTGCTTAAGCCTCAATAAAGCTTGCCTTGAGTGCTTCAAGTAGTGTGTGCCCGTCTGTT
GTGTGACTCTGGTAACTAGAGATCCCTCAGACCCTTTTAGTCAGTGTGGAAAATCTCTAGCAGTGGCGCC
CGAACAGGGACTTGAAAGCGAAAGGGAAACCAGAGGAGCTCTCTCGACGCAGGACTCGGCTTGCTGAAGC
GCGCACGGCAAGAGGCGAGGGGCGGCGACTGGTGAGTACGCCAAAAATTTTGACTAGCGGAGGCTAGAAG
GAGAGAGATGGGTGCGAGAGCGTCAGTATTAAGCGGGGGAGAATTAGATCGCGATGGGAAAAAATTCGGT
TAAGGCCAGGGGGAAAGAAAAAATATAAATTAAAACATATAGTATGGGCAAGCAGGGAGCTAGAACGATT
CGCAGTTAATCCTGGCCTGTTAGAAACATCAGAAGGCTGTAGACAAATACTGGGACAGCTACAACCATCC
CTTCAGACAGGATCAGAAGAACTTAGATCATTATATAATACAGTAGCAACCCTCTATTGTGTGCATCAAA
GGATAGAGATAAAAGACACCAAGGAAGCTTTAGACAAGATAGAGGAAGAGCAAAACAAAAGTAAGACCAC
CGCACAGCAAGCGGCCGCTGATCTTCAGACCTGGAGGAGGAGATATGAGGGACAATTGGAGAAGTGAATT
ATATAAATATAAAGTAGTAAAAATTGAACCATTAGGAGTAGCACCCACCAAGGCAAAGAGAAGAGTGGTG
CAGAGAGAAAAAAGAGCAGTGGGAATAGGAGCTTTGTTCCTTGGGTTCTTGGGAGCAGCAGGAAGCACTA
TGGGCGCAGCGTCAATGACGCTGACGGTACAGGCCAGACAATTATTGTCTGGTATAGTGCAGCAGCAGAA
CAATTTGCTGAGGGCTATTGAGGCGCAACAGCATCTGTTGCAACTCACAGTCTGGGGCATCAAGCAGCTC
CAGGCAAGAATCCTGGCTGTGGAAAGATACCTAAAGGATCAACAGCTCCTGGGGATTTGGGGTTGCTCTG
GAAAACTCATTTGCACCACTGCTGTGCCTTGGAATGCTAGTTGGAGTAATAAATCTCTGGAACAGATTTG
GAATCACACGACCTGGATGGAGTGGGACAGAGAAATTAACAATTACACAAGCTTAATACACTCCTTAATT
GAAGAATCGCAAAACCAGCAAGAAAAGAATGAACAAGAATTATTGGAATTAGATAAATGGGCAAGTTTGT
GGAATTGGTTTAACATAACAAATTGGCTGTGGTATATAAAATTATTCATAATGATAGTAGGAGGCTTGGT
AGGTTTAAGAATAGTTTTTGCTGTACTTTCTATAGTGAATAGAGTTAGGCAGGGATATTCACCATTATCG
TTTCAGACCCACCTCCCAACCCCGAGGGGACCCATGCATTGCATCTCAATTAGTCAGCAACCAGGTGTGG
AAAGTCCCCAGGCTCCCCAGCAGGCAGAAGTATGCAAAGCATGCGTCTCAATTAGTCAGCAACCATAGTC
CCGCCCCTAACTCCGCCCATCCCGCCCCTAACTCCGCCCAGTTCCGCCCATTCTCCGCCCCATGGCTGAC
TAATTTTTTTTATTTATGCAGAGGCCGAGGCCGCCTCGGCCTCTGAGCTATTCCAGAAGTAGTGAGGAGG
CTTTTTTGGAGGCCTAGGCTTTTGCAAAAAGCTTTCTAGAGGTACCACCGGAGCTTACCATGACCGAGTA
CAAGCCCACGGTGCGCCTCGCCACCCGCGACGACGTCCCCAGGGCCGTACGCACCCTCGCCGCCGCGTTC
GCCGACTACCCCGCCACGCGCCACACCGTCGATCCGGACCGCCACATCGAGCGGGTCACCGAGCTGCAAG
AACTCTTCCTCACGCGCGTCGGGCTCGACATCGGCAAGGTGTGGGTCGCGGACGACGGCGCCGCCGTGGC
GGTCTGGACCACGCCGGAGAGCGTCGAAGCGGGGGCGGTGTTCGCCGAGATCGGCCCGCGCATGGCCGAG
TTGAGCGGTTCCCGGCTGGCCGCGCAGCAACAGATGGAAGGCCTCCTGGCGCCGCACCGGCCCAAGGAGC
CCGCGTGGTTCCTGGCCACCGTCGGCGTCTCGCCCGACCACCAGGGCAAGGGTCTGGGCAGCGCCGTCGT
GCTCCCCGGAGTGGAGGCGGCCGAGCGCGCCGGGGTGCCCGCCTTCCTGGAGACCTCCGCGCCCCGCAAC
CTCCCCTTCTACGAGCGGCTCGGCTTCACCGTCACCGCCGACGTCGAGGTGCCCGAAGGACCGCGCACCT
GGTGCATGACCCGCAAGCCCGGTGCCAGTTAACGAATTCTAGATCTTGAGACAAATGGCAGTATTCATCC
ACAATTTTAAAAGAAAAGGGGGGATTGGGGGGTACAGTGCAGGGGAAAGAATAGTAGACATAATAGCAAC
AGACATACAAACTAAAGAATTACAAAAACAAATTACAAAAATTCAAAATTTTCGGGTTTATTACAGGGAC
AGCAGAGATCCACTTTGGCGCCGGCTCGAGGCCTGCAGGTGCAAAGATGGATAAAGTTTTAAACAGAGAG
GAATCTTTGCAGCTAATGGACCTTCTAGGTCTTGAAAGGAGTGGGAATTGGCTCCGGTGCCCGTCAGTGG
GCAGAGCGCACATCGCCCACAGTCCCCGAGAAGTTGGGGGGAGGGGTCGGCAATTGAACCGGTGCCTAGA
GAAGGTGGCGCGGGGTAAACTGGGAAAGTGATGTCGTGTACTGGCTCCGCCTTTTTCCCGAGGGTGGGGG
AGAACCGTATATAAGTGCAGTAGTCGCCGTGAACGTTCTTTTTCGCAACGGGTTTGCCGCCAGAACACAG
GTAAGTGCCGTGTGTGGTTCCCGCGGGCCTGGCCTCTTTACGGGTTATGGCCCTTGCGTGCCTTGAATTA
CTTCCACCTGGCTGCAGTACGTGATTCTTGATCCCGAGCTTCGGGTTGGAAGTGGGTGGGAGAGTTCGAG
GCCTTGCGCTTAAGGAGCCCCTTCGCCTCGTGCTTGAGTTGAGGCCTGGCCTGGGCGCTGGGGCCGCCGC
GTGCGAATCTGGTGGCACCTTCGCGCCTGTCTCGCTGCTTTCGATAAGTCTCTAGCCATTTAAAATTTTT
GATGACCTGCTGCGACGCTTTTTTTCTGGCAAGATAGTCTTGTAAATGCGGGCCAAGATCTGCACACTGG
TATTTCGGTTTTTGGGGCCGCGGGCGGCGACGGGGCCCGTGCGTCCCAGCGCACATGTTCGGCGAGGCGG
GGCCTGCGAGCGCGGCCACCGAGAATCGGACGGGGGTAGTCTCAAGCTGGCCGGCCTGCTCTGGTGCCTG
GCCTCGCGCCGCCGTGTATCGCCCCGCCCTGGGCGGCAAGGCTGGCCCGGTCGGCACCAGTTGCGTGAGC
GGAAAGATGGCCGCTTCCCGGCCCTGCTGCAGGGAGCTCAAAATGGAGGACGCGGCGCTCGGGAGAGCGG
GCGGGTGAGTCACCCACACAAAGGAAAAGGGCCTTTCCGTCCTCAGCCGTCGCTTCATGTGACTCCACGG
AGTACCGGGCGCCGTCCAGGCACCTCGATTAGTTCTCGAGCTTTTGGAGTACGTCGTCTTTAGGTTGGGG
GGAGGGGTTTTATGCGATGGAGTTTCCCCACACTGAGTGGGTGGAGACTGAAGTTAGGCCAGCTTGGCAC
TTGATGTAATTCTCCTTGGAATTTGCCCTTTTTGAGTTTGGATCTTGGTTCATTCTCAAGCCTCAGACAG
TGGTTCAAAGTTTTTTTCTTCCATTTCAGGTGTCGTGAGGCTAGCACCGCCACCATGCTCTCAGTCCAGC
CAGACACCAAGCCGAAAGGTTGTGCTGGCTGCAACCGAAAGATCAAGGACCGGTATCTTCTAAAGGCACT
GGACAAATACTGGCATGAAGACTGCCTGAAGTGTGCCTGCTGTGACTGTCGCTTGGGAGAGCATTTGAAG
AGGTGTGGATCTATATACATACATGCTGCACATACAGAGATTGGAATCTGTGTAACCTTAGAATGGCCAT
TACCTTTTGTCATCATTGACTTTAGCCAACAAATCACCATAGCTTGGCTCTTTGGTGTAACGGGAAACTG
CGCTGCCTGTAGTAAGCTCATCCCTGCCTTTGAGATGGTGATGCGTGCCAAGGACAATGTTTACCACCTG
GACTGCTTTGCATGTCAGCTTTGTAATCAGAGATTTTGTGTTGGAGACAAATTTTTCCTAAAGAATAACA
TGATCCTTTGCCAGACGGACTACGAGGAAGGTTTAATGAAAGAAGGTTATGCACCCCAGGTTCGCTAGTA
ATGAACTAGTCCGTAACTTGAAAGTATTTCGATTTCTTGGCTTTATATATCTTGTGGAAAGGACGATTAA
ATACGCGATTATTGTGTAGCACGCGTTAAGTCGACAATCAACCTCTGGATTACAAAATTTGTGAAAGATT
GACTGGTATTCTTAACTATGTTGCTCCTTTTACGCTATGTGGATACGCTGCTTTAATGCCTTTGTATCAT
GCTATTGCTTCCCGTATGGCTTTCATTTTCTCCTCCTTGTATAAATCCTGGTTGCTGTCTCTTTATGAGG
AGTTGTGGCCCGTTGTCAGGCAACGTGGCGTGGTGTGCACTGTGTTTGCTGACGCAACCCCCACTGGTTG
GGGCATTGCCACCACCTGTCAGCTCCTTTCCGGGACTTTCGCTTTCCCCCTCCCTATTGCCACGGCGGAA
CTCATCGCCGCCTGCCTTGCCCGCTGCTGGACAGGGGCTCGGCTGTTGGGCACTGACAATTCCGTGGTGT
TGTCGGGGAAATCATCGTCCTTTCCTTGGCTGCTCGCCTGTGTTGCCACCTGGATTCTGCGCGGGACGTC
CTTCTGCTACGTCCCTTCGGCCCTCAATCCAGCGGACCTTCCTTCCCGCGGCCTGCTGCCGGCTCTGCGG
CCTCTTCCGCGTCTTCGCCTTCGCCCTCAGACGAGTCGGATCTCCCTTTGGGCCGCCTCCCCGCGTCGAC
TTTAAGACCAATGACTTACAAGGCAGCTGTAGATCTTAGCCACTTTTTAAAAGAAAAGGGGGGACTGGAA
GGGCTAATTCACTCCCAACGAAGACAAGATCTGCTTTTTGCTTGTACTGGGTCTCTCTGGTTAGACCAGA
TCTGAGCCTGGGAGCTCTCTGGCTAACTAGGGAACCCACTGCTTAAGCCTCAATAAAGCTTGCCTTGAGT
GCTTCAAGTAGTGTGTGCCCGTCTGTTGTGTGACTCTGGTAACTAGAGATCCCTCAGACCCTTTTAGTCA
GTGTGGAAAATCTCTAGCAGTACGTATAGTAGTTCATGTCATCTTATTATTCAGTATTTATAACTTGCAA
AGAAATGAATATCAGAGAGTGAGAGGAACTTGTTTATTGCAGCTTATAATGGTTACAAATAAAGCAATAG
CATCACAAATTTCACAAATAAAGCATTTTTTTCACTGCATTCTAGTTGTGGTTTGTCCAAACTCATCAAT
GTATCTTATCATGTCTGGCTCTAGCTATCCCGCCCCTAACTCCGCCCATCCCGCCCCTAACTCCGCCCAG
TTCCGCCCATTCTCCGCCCCATGGCTGACTAATTTTTTTTATTTATGCAGAGGCCGAGGCCGCCTCGGCC
TCTGAGCTATTCCAGAAGTAGTGAGGAGGCTTTTTTGGAGGCCTAGGGACGTACCCAATTCGCCCTATAG
TGAGTCGTATTACGCGCGCTCACTGGCCGTCGTTTTACAACGTCGTGACTGGGAAAACCCTGGCGTTACC
CAACTTAATCGCCTTGCAGCACATCCCCCTTTCGCCAGCTGGCGTAATAGCGAAGAGGCCCGCACCGATC
GCCCTTCCCAACAGTTGCGCAGCCTGAATGGCGAATGGG
[124 nt withheld, positions 6200-6323]
C
[91 nt withheld, positions 6325-6415]
A
[49 nt withheld, positions 6417-6465]
CCTTTGACGTTGGAGTCCACGTTCTTT
[37 nt withheld, positions 6493-6529]
ACCCTATCTCGGTCTATTCTTTTGATTTATAAGGGATTTTGCCGATTTCGGCCTATTGGTTAAAAAATGA
GCTGATTTAACAAAAATTTAACGCGAATTTTAACAAAATATTAACGCTTACAATTTAGGTGGCACTTTTC
GGGGAAATGTGCGCGGAACCCCTATTTGTTTATTTTTCTAAATACATTCAAATATGTATCCGCTCATGAG
ACAATAACCCTGATAAATGCTTCAATAATATTGAAAAAGGAAGAGTATGAGTATTCAACATTTCCGTGTC
GCCCTTATTCCCTTTTTTGCGGCATTTTGCCTTCCTGTTTTTGCTCACCCAGAAACGCTGGTGAAAGTAA
AAGATGCTGAAGATCAGTTGGGTGCACGAGTGGGTTACATCGAACTGGATCTCAACAGCGGTAAGATCCT
TGAGAGTTTTCGCCCCGAAGAACGTTTTCCAATGATGAGCACTTTTAAAGTTCTGCTATGTGGCGCGGTA
TTATCCCGTATTGACGCCGGGCAAGAGCAACTCGGTCGCCGCATACACTATTCTCAGAATGACTTGGTTG
AGTACTCACCAGTCACAGAAAAGCATCTTACGGATGGCATGACAGTAAGAGAATTATGCAGTGCTGCCAT
AACCATGAGTGATAACACTGCGGCCAACTTACTTCTGACAACGATCGGAGGACCGAAGGAGCTAACCGCT
TTTTTGCACAACATGGGGGATCATGTAACTCGCCTTGATCGTTGGGAACCGGAGCTGAATGAAGCCATAC
CAAACGACGAGCGTGACACCACGATGCCTGTAGCAATGGCAACAACGTTGCGCAAACTATTAACTGGCGA
ACTACTTACTCTAGCTTCCCGGCAACAATTAATAGACTGGATGGAGGCGGATAAAGTTGCAGGACCACTT
CTGCGCTCGGCCCTTCCGGCTGGCTGGTTTATTGCTGATAAATCTGGAGCCGGTGAGCGTGGGTCTCGCG
GTATCATTGCAGCACTGGGGCCAGATGGTAAGCCCTCCCGTATCGTAGTTATCTACACGACGGGGAGTCA
GGCAACTATGGATGAACGAAATAGACAGATCGCTGAGATAGGTGCCTCACTGATTAAGCATTGGTAACTG
TCAGACCAAGTTTACTCATATATACTTTAGATTGATTTAAAACTTCATTTTTAATTTAAAAGGATCTAGG
TGAAGATCCTTTTTGATAATCTCATGACCAAAATCCCTTAACGTGAGTTTTCGTTCCACTGAGCGTCAGA
CCCCGTAGAAAAGATCAAAGGATCTTCTTGAGATCCTTTTTTTCTGCGCGTAATCTGCTGCTTGCAAACA
AAAAAACCACCGCTACCAGCGGTGGTTTGTTTGCCGGATCAAGAGCTACCAACTCTTTTTCCGAAGGTAA
CTGGCTTCAGCAGAGCGCAGATACCAAATACTGTTCTTCTAGTGTAGCCGTAGTTAGGCCACCACTTCAA
GAACTCTGTAGCACCGCCTACATACCTCGCTCTGCTAATCCTGTTACCAGTGGCTGCTGCCAGTGGCGAT
AAGTCGTGTCTTACCGGGTTGGACTCAAGACGATAGTTACCGGATAAGGCGCAGCGGTCGGGCTGAACGG
GGGGTTCGTGCACACAGCCCAGCTTGGAGCGAACGACCTACACCGAACTGAGATACCTACAGCGTGAGCT
ATGAGAAAGCGCCACGCTTCCCGAAGGGAGAAAGGCGGACAGGTATCCGGTAAGCGGCAGGGTCGGAACA
GGAGAGCGCACGAGGGAGCTTCCAGGGGGAAACGCCTGGTATCTTTATAGTCCTGTCGGGTTTCGCCACC
TCTGACTTGAGCGTCGATTTTTGTGATGCTCGTCAGGGGGGCGGAGCCTATGGAAAAACGCCAGCAACGC
GGCCTTTTTACGGTTCCTGGCCTTTTGCTGGCCTTTTGCTCACATGTTCTTTCCTGCGTTATCCCCTGAT
TCTGTGGATAACCGTATTACCGCCTTTGAGTGAGCTGATACCGCTCGCCGCAGCCGAACGACCGAGCGCA
GCGAGTCAGTGAGCGAGGAAGCGGAAGAGCGCCCAATACGCAAACCGCCTCTCCCCGCGCGTTGGCCGAT
TCATTAATGCAGCTGGCACGACAGGTTTCCCGACTGGAAAGCGGGCAGTGAGCGCAACGCAATTAATGTG
AGTTAGCTCACTCATTAGGCACCCCAGGCTTTACACTTTATGCTTCCGGCTCGTATGTTGTGTGGAATTG
TGAGCGGATAACAATTTCACACAGGAAACAGCTATGACCATGATTACGCCAAGCGCGCAATTAACCCTCA
CTAAAGGGAACAAAAGCTGGAGCTGCAAGC
