>Addgene plasmid #141763 | TFORF0945 | depositor partial sequence | sequence record 277426 | Insert
ACCGCCACCATGCTCTCAGTCCAGCCAGACACCAAGCCGAAAGGTTGTGCTGGCTGCAACCGAAAGATCA
AGGACCGGTATCTTCTAAAGGCACTGGACAAATACTGGCATGAAGACTGCCTGAAGTGTGCCTGCTGTGA
CTGTCGCTTGGGAGAGCATTTGAAGAGGTGTGGATCTATATACATACATGCTGCACATACAGAGATTGGA
ATCTGTGTAACCTTAGAATGGCCATTACCTTTTGTCATCATTGACTTTAGCCAACAAATCACCATAGCTT
GGCTCTTTGGTGTAACGGGAAACTGCGCTGCCTGTAGTAAGCTCATCCCTGCCTTTGAGATGGTGATGCG
TGCCAAGGACAATGTTTACCACCTGGACTGCTTTGCATGTCAGCTTTGTAATCAGAGATTTTGTGTTGGA
GACAAATTTTTCCTAAAGAATAACATGATCCTTTGCCAGACGGACTACGAGGAAGGTTTAATGAAAGAAG
GTTATGCACCCCAGGTTCGCTAGTAATGAACTAGTCCGTAACTTGAAAGTATTTCGATTTCTTGGCTTTA
TATATCTTGTGGAAAGGACGATTAAATACGCGATTATTGTGTAGC
