>Addgene plasmid #141763 | TFORF0945 | depositor partial sequence | sequence record 277427 | Barcode
TTAAATACGCGATTATTGTGTAGC
